Addgene plasmid #78787: pcDNA3-HA p21 K163R
Purpose: To overexpress p21 K163R in Mammalian Cells
Depositing lab: Jaewhan Song. Depositing organization: Yonsei University. Publication: Stabilization of p21 (Cip1/WAF1) following Tip60-dependent acetylation is required for p21-mediated DNA damage response. Lee MS, Seo J, Choi DY, Lee EW, Ko A, Ha NC, Yoon JB, Lee HW, Kim KP, Song J. Cell Death Differ. 2013 Apr;20(4):620-9. doi: 10.1038/cdd.2012.159. Epub 2012 Dec 14. PubMed 23238566.
Backbone
  Vector backbone: pcDNA3-HA
  Vector type: Mammalian Expression
Growth in bacteria
  Bacterial resistance: Ampicillin, 100 μg/mL
  Growth temperature: 37°C
  Growth strain: DH5alpha
  Copy number: High Copy
Gene/Insert
  Gene/Insert name: p21
  Species: H. sapiens (human)
  Mutation: K163R_mutation
  Entrez Gene: CDKN1A (a.k.a. CAP20, CDKN1, CIP1, MDA-6, P21, SDI1, WAF1, p21CIP1)
  Promoter: CMV
  Tag / fusion protein: HA (N terminal on backbone)
  Cloning method: Unknown
  Sequencing primers: 5′ CMV-F; 3′ BGHrev
Terms and licenses: Academic/Nonprofit Terms; Industry Terms: Not Available to Industry
How to cite: pcDNA3-HA p21 K163R was a gift from Jaewhan Song (Addgene plasmid # 78787 ; http://n2t.net/addgene:78787 ; RRID:Addgene_78787)
