[The description below was written by a language model from this plasmid's Addgene catalogue record and pLannotate feature annotations shown in this document.]
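Description:
pcDNA3-HA p21 K163R is a mammalian expression plasmid of about 5.9 kb, built on a pcDNA3 backbone that supplies an N-terminal HA epitope tag. It is designed to overexpress a point mutant of human p21 (CDKN1A, also called Cip1/WAF1), the cyclin-dependent kinase inhibitor that mediates p53-dependent G1 arrest. It is propagated in E. coli through a high-copy ColE1/pUC-type origin and selected with ampicillin via the β-lactamase gene and its native promoter. An f1 origin is also present, which allows single-stranded DNA production. The short annotated fragments of bom, lac promoter/operator, lacI, ble and an HIV-1 LTR-like stretch appear to be backbone remnants or incidental matches rather than functional parts of the design.

The p21 coding sequence lies downstream of the human CMV immediate early enhancer and promoter and is followed by the bovine growth hormone polyadenylation signal, giving strong constitutive expression in transfected mammalian cells. The HA tag is recorded as part of the backbone but is not separately annotated in the feature table; it presumably sits in the interval between the T7 promoter and the p21 open reading frame. T7 and SP6 promoters flank the insert and can serve for in vitro transcription. A separate cassette, with the SV40 early promoter driving the neomycin phosphotransferase gene and an SV40 poly(A) signal, permits G418 selection of stable transfectants.

The insert carries a lysine-to-arginine substitution at residue 163, which preserves charge but removes a site for lysine modification. The associated study concerns Tip60-dependent acetylation and stabilisation of p21 in the DNA damage response, so the construct probably serves as a modification-deficient mutant for comparison with wild-type p21, detectable through the HA tag. The cloning method is not recorded.
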