Features (pLannotate 1.2.2; 21 found; start..end, strand, type, name):
     36..80      -  misc_feature   bom (fragment): basis of mobility region from pBR322
    235..614     +  enhancer       CMV enhancer: human cytomegalovirus immediate early enhancer
    615..818     +  promoter       CMV promoter: human cytomegalovirus (CMV) immediate early promoter
    814..847     +  LTR            5' LTR (truncated) (fragment): truncated 5' long terminal repeat (LTR) from HIV-1
    863..881     +  promoter       T7 promoter: promoter for bacteriophage T7 RNA polymerase
    949..1443    +  CDS            p21: human cyclin-dependent kinase inhibitor 1A; Homo sapiens CDKN1A; mediates p53-dependent arrest in the G1 phase of the cell cycle
   1471..1489    -  promoter       SP6 promoter: promoter for bacteriophage SP6 RNA polymerase
   1515..1739    +  polyA_signal   bGH poly(A) signal: bovine growth hormone polyadenylation signal
   1743..1764    +  promoter       SV40 promoter (fragment): SV40 enhancer and early promoter
   1785..2213    +  rep_origin     f1 ori (sequence partly withheld): f1 bacteriophage origin of replication; arrow indicates direction of (+) strand synthesis
   2227..2557    +  promoter       SV40 promoter: SV40 enhancer and early promoter
   2624..3415    +  CDS            neo: KKA2_KLEPN - Also known as kan, nptII. Experimental evidence at protein level: Swiss-Prot protein existence level 1. Resistance to kanamycin, neomycin, paromomycin, ribostamycin, butirosin and gentamicin B. From Klebsiella pneumoniae.
   3439..3597    +  CDS            ble (fragment): BLE_KLEPN - Experimental evidence at protein level: Swiss-Prot protein existence level 1. Binding protein with a strong affinity to the bleomycin family of antibiotics. Binds to CL990; an antimitotic-antibiotic compound. From Klebsiella pneumoniae.
   3592..3713    +  polyA_signal   SV40 poly(A) signal: SV40 polyadenylation signal
   3786..3802    -  protein_bind   lac operator: The lac repressor binds to the lac operator to inhibit transcription in E. coli. This inhibition can be relieved by adding lactose or isopropyl-β-D-thiogalactopyranoside (IPTG). lac repressor encoded by lacI
   3810..3840    -  promoter       lac promoter: promoter for the E. coli lac operon
   3855..3876    -  protein_bind   CAP binding site: CAP binding activates transcription in the presence of cAMP. E. coli catabolite activator protein
   3889..3981    -  CDS            lacI (fragment): lac repressor; lacI; The lac repressor binds to the lac operator to inhibit transcription in E. coli. This inhibition can be relieved by adding lactose or isopropyl-β-D-thiogalactopyranoside (IPTG).
   4164..4752    -  rep_origin     ori: high-copy-number ColE1/pMB1/pBR322/pUC origin of replication
   4923..5783    -  CDS            AmpR: β-lactamase; bla; confers resistance to ampicillin, carbenicillin, and related antibiotics
   5784..5888    -  promoter       AmpR promoter: bla
>Addgene plasmid #78787 | pcDNA3-HA p21 K163R | addgene full sequence | sequence record 149128 | Addgene assembled sequence
GACGGATCGGGAGATCTCCCGATCCCCTATGGTCGACTCTCAGTACAATCTGCTCTGATGCCGCATAGTT
AAGCCAGTATCTGCTCCCTGCTTGTGTGTTGGAGGTCGCTGAGTAGTGCGCGAGCAAAATTTAAGCTACA
ACAAGGCAAGGCTTGACCGACAATTGCATGAAGAATCTGCTTAGGGTTAGGCGTTTTGCGCTGCTTCGCG
ATGTACGGGCCAGATATACGCGTTGACATTGATTATTGACTAGTTATTAATAGTAATCAATTACGGGGTC
ATTAGTTCATAGCCCATATATGGAGTTCCGCGTTACATAACTTACGGTAAATGGCCCGCCTGGCTGACCG
CCCAACGACCCCCGCCCATTGACGTCAATAATGACGTATGTTCCCATAGTAACGCCAATAGGGACTTTCC
ATTGACGTCAATGGGTGGACTATTTACGGTAAACTGCCCACTTGGCAGTACATCAAGTGTATCATATGCC
AAGTACGCCCCCTATTGACGTCAATGACGGTAAATGGCCCGCCTGGCATTATGCCCAGTACATGACCTTA
TGGGACTTTCCTACTTGGCAGTACATCTACGTATTAGTCATCGCTATTACCATGGTGATGCGGTTTTGGC
AGTACATCAATGGGCGTGGATAGCGGTTTGACTCACGGGGATTTCCAAGTCTCCACCCCATTGACGTCAA
TGGGAGTTTGTTTTGGCACCAAAATCAACGGGACTTTCCAAAATGTCGTAACAACTCCGCCCCATTGACG
CAAATGGGCGGTAGGCGTGTACGGTGGGAGGTCTATATAAGCAGAGCTCTCTGGCTAACTAGAGAACCCA
CTGCTTACTGGCTTATCGAAATTAATACGACTCACTATAGGGAGACCCAAGCTTGGTACCATGGCCTCCT
ACCCTTATGATGTGCCAGATTATGCCTCTCCCGAATTCATGTCAGAACCGGCTGGGGATGTCCGTCAGAA
CCCATGCGGCAGCAAGGCCTGCCGCCGCCTCTTCGGCCCAGTGGACAGCGAGCAGCTGAGACGCGACTGT
GATGCGCTAATGGCGGGCTGCATCCAGGAGGCCCGTGAGCGATGGAACTTCGACTTTGTCACCGAGACAC
CACTGGAGGGTGACTTCGCCTGGGAGCGTGTGCGGGGCCTTGGCCTGCCCAAGCTCTACCTTCCCACGGG
GCCCCGGCGAGGCCGGGATGAGTTGGGAGGAGGCAGGCGGCCTGGCACCTCACCTGCTCTGCTGCAGGGG
ACAGCAGAGGAAGACCATGTGGACCTGTCACTGTCTTGTACCCTTGTGCCTCGCTCAGGGGAGCAGGCTG
AAGGGTCCCCAGGTGGACCTGGAGACTCTCAGGGTCGAAAACGGCGGCAGACCAGCATGACAGATTTCTA
CCACTCCAAACGCCGGCTGATCTTCTCCAAGAGGAGGCCCTAACTCGAGCATGCATCTAGAGGGCCCTAT
TCTATAGTGTCACCTAAATGCTAGAGCTCGCTGATCAGCCTCGACTGTGCCTTCTAGTTGCCAGCCATCT
GTTGTTTGCCCCTCCCCCGTGCCTTCCTTGACCCTGGAAGGTGCCACTCCCACTGTCCTTTCCTAATAAA
ATGAGGAAATTGCATCGCATTGTCTGAGTAGGTGTCATTCTATTCTGGGGGGTGGGGTGGGGCAGGACAG
CAAGGGGGAGGATTGGGAAGACAATAGCAGGCATGCTGGGGATGCGGTGGGCTCTATGGCTTCTGAGGCG
GAAAGAACCAGCTGGGGCTCTAGGGGGTATCCCC
[124 nt withheld, positions 1785-1908]
C
[32 nt withheld, positions 1910-1941]
CA
[57 nt withheld, positions 1944-2000]
A
[49 nt withheld, positions 2002-2050]
CCTTTGACGTTGGAGTCCACGTTCTTT
[37 nt withheld, positions 2078-2114]
ACCCTATCTCGGTCTATTCTTTTGATTTATAAGGGATTTTGGGGATTTCGGCCTATTGGTTAAAAAATGA
GCTGATTTAACAAAAATTTAACGCGAATTAATTCTGTGGAATGTGTGTCAGTTAGGGTGTGGAAAGTCCC
CAGGCTCCCCAGGCAGGCAGAAGTATGCAAAGCATGCATCTCAATTAGTCAGCAACCAGGTGTGGAAAGT
CCCCAGGCTCCCCAGCAGGCAGAAGTATGCAAAGCATGCATCTCAATTAGTCAGCAACCATAGTCCCGCC
CCTAACTCCGCCCATCCCGCCCCTAACTCCGCCCAGTTCCGCCCATTCTCCGCCCCATGGCTGACTAATT
TTTTTTATTTATGCAGAGGCCGAGGCCGCCTCTGCCTCTGAGCTATTCCAGAAGTAGTGAGGAGGCTTTT
TTGGAGGCCTAGGCTTTTGCAAAAAGCTCCCGGGAGCTTGTATATCCATTTTCGGATCTGATCAAGAGAC
AGGATGAGGATCGTTTCGCATGATTGAACAAGATGGATTGCACGCAGGTTCTCCGGCCGCTTGGGTGGAG
AGGCTATTCGGCTATGACTGGGCACAACAGACAATCGGCTGCTCTGATGCCGCCGTGTTCCGGCTGTCAG
CGCAGGGGCGCCCGGTTCTTTTTGTCAAGACCGACCTGTCCGGTGCCCTGAATGAACTGCAGGACGAGGC
AGCGCGGCTATCGTGGCTGGCCACGACGGGCGTTCCTTGCGCAGCTGTGCTCGACGTTGTCACTGAAGCG
GGAAGGGACTGGCTGCTATTGGGCGAAGTGCCGGGGCAGGATCTCCTGTCATCTCACCTTGCTCCTGCCG
AGAAAGTATCCATCATGGCTGATGCAATGCGGCGGCTGCATACGCTTGATCCGGCTACCTGCCCATTCGA
CCACCAAGCGAAACATCGCATCGAGCGAGCACGTACTCGGATGGAAGCCGGTCTTGTCGATCAGGATGAT
CTGGACGAAGAGCATCAGGGGCTCGCGCCAGCCGAACTGTTCGCCAGGCTCAAGGCGCGCATGCCCGACG
GCGAGGATCTCGTCGTGACCCATGGCGATGCCTGCTTGCCGAATATCATGGTGGAAAATGGCCGCTTTTC
TGGATTCATCGACTGTGGCCGGCTGGGTGTGGCGGACCGCTATCAGGACATAGCGTTGGCTACCCGTGAT
ATTGCTGAAGAGCTTGGCGGCGAATGGGCTGACCGCTTCCTCGTGCTTTACGGTATCGCCGCTCCCGATT
CGCAGCGCATCGCCTTCTATCGCCTTCTTGACGAGTTCTTCTGAGCGGGACTCTGGGGTTCGAAATGACC
GACCAAGCGACGCCCAACCTGCCATCACGAGATTTCGATTCCACCGCCGCCTTCTATGAAAGGTTGGGCT
TCGGAATCGTTTTCCGGGACGCCGGCTGGATGATCCTCCAGCGCGGGGATCTCATGCTGGAGTTCTTCGC
CCACCCCAACTTGTTTATTGCAGCTTATAATGGTTACAAATAAAGCAATAGCATCACAAATTTCACAAAT
AAAGCATTTTTTTCACTGCATTCTAGTTGTGGTTTGTCCAAACTCATCAATGTATCTTATCATGTCTGTA
TACCGTCGACCTCTAGCTAGAGCTTGGCGTAATCATGGTCATAGCTGTTTCCTGTGTGAAATTGTTATCC
GCTCACAATTCCACACAACATACGAGCCGGAAGCATAAAGTGTAAAGCCTGGGGTGCCTAATGAGTGAGC
TAACTCACATTAATTGCGTTGCGCTCACTGCCCGCTTTCCAGTCGGGAAACCTGTCGTGCCAGCTGCATT
AATGAATCGGCCAACGCGCGGGGAGAGGCGGTTTGCGTATTGGGCGCTCTTCCGCTTCCTCGCTCACTGA
CTCGCTGCGCTCGGTCGTTCGGCTGCGGCGAGCGGTATCAGCTCACTCAAAGGCGGTAATACGGTTATCC
ACAGAATCAGGGGATAACGCAGGAAAGAACATGTGAGCAAAAGGCCAGCAAAAGGCCAGGAACCGTAAAA
AGGCCGCGTTGCTGGCGTTTTTCCATAGGCTCCGCCCCCCTGACGAGCATCACAAAAATCGACGCTCAAG
TCAGAGGTGGCGAAACCCGACAGGACTATAAAGATACCAGGCGTTTCCCCCTGGAAGCTCCCTCGTGCGC
TCTCCTGTTCCGACCCTGCCGCTTACCGGATACCTGTCCGCCTTTCTCCCTTCGGGAAGCGTGGCGCTTT
CTCAATGCTCACGCTGTAGGTATCTCAGTTCGGTGTAGGTCGTTCGCTCCAAGCTGGGCTGTGTGCACGA
ACCCCCCGTTCAGCCCGACCGCTGCGCCTTATCCGGTAACTATCGTCTTGAGTCCAACCCGGTAAGACAC
GACTTATCGCCACTGGCAGCAGCCACTGGTAACAGGATTAGCAGAGCGAGGTATGTAGGCGGTGCTACAG
AGTTCTTGAAGTGGTGGCCTAACTACGGCTACACTAGAAGGACAGTATTTGGTATCTGCGCTCTGCTGAA
GCCAGTTACCTTCGGAAAAAGAGTTGGTAGCTCTTGATCCGGCAAACAAACCACCGCTGGTAGCGGTGGT
TTTTTTGTTTGCAAGCAGCAGATTACGCGCAGAAAAAAAGGATCTCAAGAAGATCCTTTGATCTTTTCTA
CGGGGTCTGACGCTCAGTGGAACGAAAACTCACGTTAAGGGATTTTGGTCATGAGATTATCAAAAAGGAT
CTTCACCTAGATCCTTTTAAATTAAAAATGAAGTTTTAAATCAATCTAAAGTATATATGAGTAAACTTGG
TCTGACAGTTACCAATGCTTAATCAGTGAGGCACCTATCTCAGCGATCTGTCTATTTCGTTCATCCATAG
TTGCCTGACTCCCCGTCGTGTAGATAACTACGATACGGGAGGGCTTACCATCTGGCCCCAGTGCTGCAAT
GATACCGCGAGACCCACGCTCACCGGCTCCAGATTTATCAGCAATAAACCAGCCAGCCGGAAGGGCCGAG
CGCAGAAGTGGTCCTGCAACTTTATCCGCCTCCATCCAGTCTATTAATTGTTGCCGGGAAGCTAGAGTAA
GTAGTTCGCCAGTTAATAGTTTGCGCAACGTTGTTGCCATTGCTACAGGCATCGTGGTGTCACGCTCGTC
GTTTGGTATGGCTTCATTCAGCTCCGGTTCCCAACGATCAAGGCGAGTTACATGATCCCCCATGTTGTGC
AAAAAAGCGGTTAGCTCCTTCGGTCCTCCGATCGTTGTCAGAAGTAAGTTGGCCGCAGTGTTATCACTCA
TGGTTATGGCAGCACTGCATAATTCTCTTACTGTCATGCCATCCGTAAGATGCTTTTCTGTGACTGGTGA
GTACTCAACCAAGTCATTCTGAGAATAGTGTATGCGGCGACCGAGTTGCTCTTGCCCGGCGTCAATACGG
GATAATACCGCGCCACATAGCAGAACTTTAAAAGTGCTCATCATTGGAAAACGTTCTTCGGGGCGAAAAC
TCTCAAGGATCTTACCGCTGTTGAGATCCAGTTCGATGTAACCCACTCGTGCACCCAACTGATCTTCAGC
ATCTTTTACTTTCACCAGCGTTTCTGGGTGAGCAAAAACAGGAAGGCAAAATGCCGCAAAAAAGGGAATA
AGGGCGACACGGAAATGTTGAATACTCATACTCTTCCTTTTTCAATATTATTGAAGCATTTATCAGGGTT
ATTGTCTCATGAGCGGATACATATTTGAATGTATTTAGAAAAATAAACAAATAGGGGTTCCGCGCACATT
TCCCCGAAAAGTGCCACCTGACGTC
