>Addgene plasmid #78787 | pcDNA3-HA p21 K163R | addgene partial sequence | sequence record 149126 | CMV-F 5'-CGCAAATGGGCGGTAGGCGTG-3'
AGCTCTCTGGCTAACTAGAGAACCCACTGCTTACTGGCTTATCGAAATTAATACGACTCACTATAGGGAG
ACCCAAGCTTGGTACCATGGCCTCCTACCCTTATGATGTGCCAGATTATGCCTCTCCCGAATTCATGTCA
GAACCGGCTGGGGATGTCCGTCAGAACCCATGCGGCAGCAAGGCCTGCCGCCGCCTCTTCGGCCCAGTGG
ACAGCGAGCAGCTGAGACGCGACTGTGATGCGCTAATGGCGGGCTGCATCCAGGAGGCCCGTGAGCGATG
GAACTTCGACTTTGTCACCGAGACACCACTGGAGGGTGACTTCGCCTGGGAGCGTGTGCGGGGCCTTGGC
CTGCCCAAGCTCTACCTTCCCACGGGGCCCCGGCGAGGCCGGGATGAGTTGGGAGGAGGCAGGCGGCCTG
GCACCTCACCTGCTCTGCTGCAGGGGACAGCAGAGGAAGACCATGTGGACCTGTCACTGTCTTGTACCCT
TGTGCCTCGCTCAGGGGAGCAGGCTGAAGGGTCCCCAGGTGGACCTGGAGACTCTCAGGGTCGAAAACGG
CGGCAGACCAGCATGACAGATTTCTACCACTCCAAACGCCGGCTGATCTTCTCCAAGAGGAGGCCCTAAC
TCGAGCATGCATCTAGAGGGCCCTATTCTATAGTGTCACCTAAATGCTAGAGCTCGCTGATCAGCCTCGA
CTGTGCCTTCTAGTTGCCAGCCATCTGTTGTTTGCCCCTCCCCCGTGCCTTCCTTGACCCTGGAAGGTGC
CACTCCCACTGTCCTTTCCTAATAAAATGAGGAAATTGCATCGCATTGTCTGAGTAGGTGTCATTCTATT
CTGGGGGGTGGGGTGGGGCAGGACAGCAAGGGGGAGGATTGGGAAGACAATAGC
