>Addgene plasmid #78787 | pcDNA3-HA p21 K163R | addgene partial sequence | sequence record 149127 | BGH-rev 5'-TAGAAGGCACAGTCGAGG-3'
CTATAGAATAGGGCCCTCTAGATGCATGCTCGAGTTAGGGCCTCCTCTTGGAGAAGATCAGCCGGCGTTT
GGAGTGGTAGAAATCTGTCATGCTGGTCTGCCGCCGTTTTCGACCCTGAGAGTCTCCAGGTCCACCTGGG
GACCCTTCAGCCTGCTCCCCTGAGCGAGGCACAAGGGTACAAGACAGTGACAGGTCCACATGGTCTTCCT
CTGCTGTCCCCTGCAGCAGAGCAGGTGAGGTGCCAGGCCGCCTGCCTCCTCCCAACTCATCCCGGCCTCG
CCGGGGCCCCGTGGGAAGGTAGAGCTTGGGCAGGCCAAGGCCCCGCACACGCTCCCAGGCGAAGTCACCC
TCCAGTGGTGTCTCGGTGACAAAGTCGAAGTTCCATCGCTCACGGGCCTCCTGGATGCAGCCCGCCATTA
GCGCATCACAGTCGCGTCTCAGCTGCTCGCTGTCCACTGGGCCGAAGAGGCGGCGGCAGGCCTTGCTGCC
GCATGGGTTCTGACGGACATCCCCAGCCGGTTCTGACATGAATTCGGGAGAGGCATAATCTGGCACATCA
TAAGGGTAGGAGGCCATGGTACCAAGCTTGGGTCTCCCTATAGTGAGTCGTATTAATTTCGATAAGCCAG
TAAGCAGTGGGTTCTCTAGTTAGCCAGAGAGCTCTGCTTATATAGACCTCCCACCGTACACGCCTACCGC
CCATTTGCGTCAATGGGGCGGAGTTGTTACGACATTTTGGAAAGTCCCGTTGATTTTGGTGCCAAAACAA
ACTCCCATTGACGTCAATGGGGTGGAGACTTGGAAATCCCCGTGAGTCAAACCGCTATCCACGCCCATTG
ATGTACTGCCAAAACCGCATCACCATGGTAATAGCGATGACTAATACGTA
